>Addgene plasmid #135203 | pME tdTomato No stop (for 5' tagging) | addgene full sequence | sequence record 266904 | Addgene NGS Result
GAAAGCGGGCAGTGAGCGCAACGCAATTAATACGCGTACCGCTAGCCAGGAAGAGTTTGTAGAAACGCAA
AAAGGCCATCCGTCAGGATGGCCTTCTGCTTAGTTTGATGCCTGGCAGTTTATGGCGGGCGTCCTGCCCG
CCACCCTCCGGGCCGTTGCTTCACAACGTTCAAATCCGCTCCCGGCGGATTTGTCCTACTCAGGAGAGCG
TTCACCGACAAACAACAGATAAAACGAAAGGCCCAGTCTTCCGACTGAGCCTTTCGTTTTATTTGATGCC
TGGCAGTTCCCTACTCTCGCGTTAACGCTAGCATGGATGTTTTCCCAGTCACGACGTTGTAAAACGACGG
CCAGTCTTAAGCTCGGGCCCCAAATAATGATTTTATTTTGACTGATAGTGACCTGTTCGTTGCAACAAAT
TGATGAGCAATGCTTTTTTATAATGCCAACTTTGTACAAAAAAGCAGGCTCCACCATGGTGAGCAAGGGC
GAGGAGGTCATCAAAGAGTTCATGCGCTTCAAGGTGCGCATGGAGGGCTCCATGAACGGCCACGAGTTCG
AGATCGAGGGCGAGGGCGAGGGCCGCCCCTACGAGGGCACCCAGACCGCCAAGCTGAAGGTGACCAAGGG
CGGCCCCCTGCCCTTCGCCTGGGACATCCTGTCCCCCCAGTTCATGTACGGCTCCAAGGCGTACGTGAAG
CACCCCGCCGACATCCCCGATTACAAGAAGCTGTCCTTCCCCGAGGGCTTCAAGTGGGAGCGCGTGATGA
ACTTCGAGGACGGCGGTCTGGTGACCGTGACCCAGGACTCCTCCCTGCAGGACGGCACGCTGATCTACAA
GGTGAAGATGCGCGGCACCAACTTCCCCCCCGACGGCCCCGTAATGCAGAAGAAGACCATGGGCTGGGAG
GCCTCCACCGAGCGCCTGTACCCCCGCGACGGCGTGCTGAAGGGCGAGATCCACCAGGCCCTGAAGCTGA
AGGACGGCGGCCACTACCTGGTGGAGTTCAAGACCATCTACATGGCCAAGAAGCCCGTGCAACTGCCCGG
CTACTACTACGTGGACACCAAGCTGGACATCACCTCCCACAACGAGGACTACACCATCGTGGAACAGTAC
GAGCGCTCCGAGGGCCGCCACCACCTGTTCCTGGGGCATGGCACCGGCAGCACCGGCAGCGGCAGCTCCG
GCACCGCCTCCTCCGAGGACAACAACATGGCCGTCATCAAAGAGTTCATGCGCTTCAAGGTGCGCATGGA
GGGCTCCATGAACGGCCACGAGTTCGAGATCGAGGGCGAGGGCGAGGGCCGCCCCTACGAGGGCACCCAG
ACCGCCAAGCTGAAGGTGACCAAGGGCGGCCCCCTGCCCTTCGCCTGGGACATCCTGTCCCCCCAGTTCA
TGTACGGCTCCAAGGCGTACGTGAAGCACCCCGCCGACATCCCCGATTACAAGAAGCTGTCCTTCCCCGA
GGGCTTCAAGTGGGAGCGCGTGATGAACTTCGAGGACGGCGGTCTGGTGACCGTGACCCAGGACTCCTCC
CTGCAGGACGGCACGCTGATCTACAAGGTGAAGATGCGCGGCACCAACTTCCCCCCCGACGGCCCCGTAA
TGCAGAAGAAGACCATGGGCTGGGAGGCCTCCACCGAGCGCCTGTACCCCCGCGACGGCGTGCTGAAGGG
CGAGATCCACCAGGCCCTGAAGCTGAAGGACGGCGGCCACTACCTGGTGGAGTTCAAGACCATCTACATG
GCCAAGAAGCCCGTGCAACTGCCCGGCTACTACTACGTGGACACCAAGCTGGACATCACCTCCCACAACG
AGGACTACACCATCGTGGAACAGTACGAGCGCTCCGAGGGCCGCCACCACCTGTTCCTGTACGGCATGGA
CGAGCTGTACAAGGACCCAGCTTTCTTGTACAAAGTTGGCATTATAAGAAAGCATTGCTTATCAATTTGT
TGCAACGAACAGGTCACTATCAGTCAAAATAAAATCATTATTTGCCATCCAGCTGATATCCCCTATAGTG
AGTCGTATTACATGGTCATAGCTGTTTCCTGGCAGCTCTGGCCCGTGTCTCAAAATCTCTGATGTTACAT
TGCACAAGATAAAAATATATCATCATGAACAATAAAACTGTCTGCTTACATAAACAGTAATACAAGGGGT
GTTATGAGCCATATTCAACGGGAAACGTCGAGGCCGCGATTAAATTCCAACATGGATGCTGATTTATATG
GGTATAAATGGGCTCGCGATAATGTCGGGCAATCAGGTGCGACAATCTATCGCTTGTATGGGAAGCCCGA
TGCGCCAGAGTTGTTTCTGAAACATGGCAAAGGTAGCGTTGCCAATGATGTTACAGATGAGATGGTCAGA
CTAAACTGGCTGACGGAATTTATGCCTCTTCCGACCATCAAGCATTTTATCCGTACTCCTGATGATGCAT
GGTTACTCACCACTGCGATCCCCGGAAAAACAGCATTCCAGGTATTAGAAGAATATCCTGATTCAGGTGA
AAATATTGTTGATGCGCTGGCAGTGTTCCTGCGCCGGTTGCATTCGATTCCTGTTTGTAATTGTCCTTTT
AACAGCGATCGCGTATTTCGTCTCGCTCAGGCGCAATCACGAATGAATAACGGTTTGGTTGATGCGAGTG
ATTTTGATGACGAGCGTAATGGCTGGCCTGTTGAACAAGTCTGGAAAGAAATGCATAAACTTTTGCCATT
CTCACCGGATTCAGTCGTCACTCATGGTGATTTCTCACTTGATAACCTTATTTTTGACGAGGGGAAATTA
ATAGGTTGTATTGATGTTGGACGAGTCGGAATCGCAGACCGATACCAGGATCTTGCCATCCTATGGAACT
GCCTCGGTGAGTTTTCTCCTTCATTACAGAAACGGCTTTTTCAAAAATATGGTATTGATAATCCTGATAT
GAATAAATTGCAGTTTCATTTGATGCTCGATGAGTTTTTCTAATCAGAATTGGTTAATTGGTTGTAACAC
TGGCAGAGCATTACGCTGACTTGACGGGACGGCGCAAGCTCATGACCAAAATCCCTTAACGTGAGTTACG
CGTCGTTCCACTGAGCGTCAGACCCCGTAGAAAAGATCAAAGGATCTTCTTGAGATCCTTTTTTTCTGCG
CGTAATCTGCTGCTTGCAAACAAAAAAACCACCGCTACCAGCGGTGGTTTGTTTGCCGGATCAAGAGCTA
CCAACTCTTTTTCCGAAGGTAACTGGCTTCAGCAGAGCGCAGATACCAAATACTGTTCTTCTAGTGTAGC
CGTAGTTAGGCCACCACTTCAAGAACTCTGTAGCACCGCCTACATACCTCGCTCTGCTAATCCTGTTACC
AGTGGCTGCTGCCAGTGGCGATAAGTCGTGTCTTACCGGGTTGGACTCAAGACGATAGTTACCGGATAAG
GCGCAGCGGTCGGGCTGAACGGGGGGTTCGTGCACACAGCCCAGCTTGGAGCGAACGACCTACACCGAAC
TGAGATACCTACAGCGTGAGCTATGAGAAAGCGCCACGCTTCCCGAAGGGAGAAAGGCGGACAGGTATCC
GGTAAGCGGCAGGGTCGGAACAGGAGAGCGCACGAGGGAGCTTCCAGGGGGAAACGCCTGGTATCTTTAT
AGTCCTGTCGGGTTTCGCCACCTCTGACTTGAGCGTCGATTTTTGTGATGCTCGTCAGGGGGGCGGAGCC
TATGGAAAAACGCCAGCAACGCGGCCTTTTTACGGTTCCTGGCCTTTTGCTGGCCTTTTGCTCACATGTT
CTTTCCTGCGTTATCCCCTGATTCTGTGGATAACCGTATTACCGCCTTTGAGTGAGCTGATACCGCTCGC
CGCAGCCGAACGACCGAGCGCAGCGAGTCAGTGAGCGAGGAAGCGGAAGAGCGCCCAATACGCAAACCGC
CTCTCCCCGCGCGTTGGCCGATTCATTAATGCAGCTGGCACGACAGGTTTCCCGACTG
Features (pLannotate 1.2.2; 10 found; start..end, strand, type, name):
     70..97      -  terminator     rrnB T2 terminator: transcription terminator T2 from the E. coli rrnB gene
    229..272     +  terminator     rrnB T1 terminator: Escherichia coli rrnB; transcription terminator T1 from the E. coli rrnB gene
    319..355     -  CDS            lacZα (fragment): LacZα fragment of β-galactosidase; lacZ fragment
    371..470     +  protein_bind   attL1: mutant version of attL; recombination site for the Gateway® LR reaction LR Clonase™
    476..1903    +  CDS            tdTomato: tdTomato is a basic (constitutively fluorescent) orange fluorescent protein published in 2004, derived from Discosoma sp.. It is reported to be a somewhat slowly-maturing tandem dimer with low acid sensitivity.
   1905..2004    -  protein_bind   attL2: mutant version of attL; recombination site for the Gateway® LR reaction LR Clonase™
   2022..2040    -  promoter       T7 promoter: promoter for bacteriophage T7 RNA polymerase
   2174..2983    +  CDS            KanR: aminoglycoside phosphotransferase; aph(3')-Ia; confers resistance to kanamycin in bacteria or G418 (Geneticin®) in eukaryotes
   3130..3718    +  rep_origin     ori: high-copy-number ColE1/pMB1/pBR322/pUC origin of replication
   3901..15      +  CDS            lacI (fragment) (across the origin): lac repressor; lacI; The lac repressor binds to the lac operator to inhibit transcription in E. coli. This inhibition can be relieved by adding lactose or isopropyl-β-D-thiogalactopyranoside (IPTG).
