[The description below was written by a language model from this plasmid's Addgene catalogue record and pLannotate feature annotations shown in this document.]
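Description:
pME tdTomato No stop (for 5' tagging) is a Gateway middle-entry clone built on the pDONR 221 backbone, about 4 kb in size and intended as a modular part for assembling fusion-protein expression constructs rather than for direct expression. It is propagated in E. coli from a high-copy ColE1/pUC-type origin and selected with kanamycin through an aminoglycoside phosphotransferase (KanR) gene. The rrnB T1 and T2 transcription terminators sit upstream of the cloning region, where they insulate the insert from read-through transcription from the backbone. The small lacZα and lacI fragments and the T7 promoter that were annotated are backbone remnants with no evident functional role here.

The payload is the coding sequence for tdTomato, a tandem-dimer orange-red fluorescent protein derived from Discosoma sp., flanked by attL1 and attL2 recombination sites. There is no eukaryotic promoter or polyadenylation signal in this plasmid; the only promoter annotated near the insert is the T7 promoter beyond attL2, which points back toward it in antisense orientation. Expression therefore depends on what is supplied after an LR Clonase reaction moves the tdTomato cassette into a destination vector, either alone or together with other entry clones in a multisite Gateway assembly. As the name indicates, the open reading frame lacks a stop codon, so translation can continue across the attL2-derived junction into a downstream coding element. This places the red fluorescent tag at the 5' end of the fused gene, that is, at the N-terminus of the resulting protein. The record does not specify a particular destination vector, partner gene or target organism.
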