Addgene plasmid #135203: pME tdTomato No stop (for 5' tagging)
Purpose: Red flourescent tag
Depositing lab: David Tobin. Depositing organization: Duke University.
Backbone
  Vector backbone: pDONR 221
  Vector type: Synthetic Biology
Growth in bacteria
  Bacterial resistance: Kanamycin, 50 μg/mL
  Growth temperature: 37°C
  Growth strain: DH5alpha
  Copy number: High Copy
Gene/Insert
  Gene/Insert name: tdTomato
  Species: Discosoma sp.
  Cloning method: Gateway Cloning
Terms and licenses: Academic/Nonprofit Terms; Industry Terms: Not Available to Industry
How to cite: pME tdTomato No stop (for 5' tagging) was a gift from David Tobin (Addgene plasmid # 135203 ; http://n2t.net/addgene:135203 ; RRID:Addgene_135203)
